Addgene plasmid #101299: aCat TS WT (1-697 mTFP1-TSmod-Venus 698-907)
Purpose: FRET-based tension sensor (TS) technology to develop a probe for molecular-level tension across alphaE-catenin.
Depositing lab: Alpha Yap. Depositing organization: University of Queensland. Publication: Mammalian Diaphanous 1 Mediates a Pathway for E-cadherin to Stabilize Epithelial Barriers through Junctional Contractility. Acharya BR, Wu SK, Lieu ZZ, Parton RG, Grill SW, Bershadsky AD, Gomez GA, Yap AS. Cell Rep. 2017 Mar 21;18(12):2854-2867. doi: 10.1016/j.celrep.2017.02.078. PubMed 28329679.
Backbone
  Vector backbone: pEGFP-C1
  Vector type: Mammalian Expression
Growth in bacteria
  Bacterial resistance: Kanamycin, 50 μg/mL
  Growth temperature: 37°C
  Growth strain: DH5alpha
  Copy number: High Copy
Gene/Insert
  Gene/Insert name: alpha-Catenin
  Species: M. musculus (mouse)
  Mutation: Contains amino acids 1-698 and 698-906 of alpha-Catenin
  Cloning method: Unknown
  Sequencing primers: 5′ Unknown
Terms and licenses: Academic/Nonprofit Terms; Industry Terms: Not Available to Industry
Depositor comments: The C-terminal fragment (698-906 aa) of alpha-catenin was cloned after VenusA206K at the Not1 restriction site
How to cite: aCat TS WT (1-697 mTFP1-TSmod-Venus 698-907) was a gift from Alpha Yap (Addgene plasmid # 101299 ; http://n2t.net/addgene:101299 ; RRID:Addgene_101299)
