[The description below was written by a language model from this plasmid's Addgene catalogue record and pLannotate feature annotations shown in this document.]
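Description:
aCat TS WT is a mammalian expression plasmid built on the pEGFP-C1 backbone that encodes a FRET-based tension sensor for mouse alphaE-catenin. It replicates in bacteria from a high-copy ColE1/pUC-type origin and also carries an f1 origin. A single NeoR/KanR (Tn5 aminoglycoside phosphotransferase) cassette is preceded by both a bacterial bla-type promoter and the SV40 enhancer/early promoter and is terminated by the HSV TK poly(A) signal. It therefore provides kanamycin selection in bacteria and can support G418 selection in mammalian cells.

The payload is driven by the CMV immediate-early enhancer and promoter and terminated by the SV40 poly(A) signal. The alpha-catenin coding sequence is split at roughly residue 697/698, and a tension-sensor module is inserted between the two parts: the N-terminal portion, then the cyan donor mTFP1, the TSmod linker, the yellow acceptor Venus (annotated as mVenus; the depositor notes the monomerising A206K variant), and finally the C-terminal fragment, which was cloned after Venus at a NotI site. The record's residue numbering differs slightly between the name (1-697, 698-907) and the mutation field (1-698, 698-906). The automated feature table does not annotate the alpha-catenin segments or the linker, but the unannotated stretches flanking and separating the two fluorescent proteins fit this layout.

In sensors of this design, mechanical load across the host protein stretches the linker, separating donor and acceptor and lowering FRET efficiency. The construct thus serves as a probe for molecular-level tension across alphaE-catenin, and the associated study concerns E-cadherin junctions and junctional contractility in epithelia. "WT" presumably marks the wild-type form of the sensor.
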