Features (pLannotate 1.2.2; 15 found; start..end, strand, type, name):
     14..602     +  rep_origin     ori: high-copy-number ColE1/pMB1/pBR322/pUC origin of replication
    777..1080    +  enhancer       CMV enhancer: human cytomegalovirus immediate early enhancer
   1081..1284    +  promoter       CMV promoter: human cytomegalovirus (CMV) immediate early promoter
   1307..1335    +  misc_feature   MCS (fragment): multiple cloning site
   3439..4146    +  CDS            mTFP1: mTFP1 is a basic (constitutively fluorescent) cyan fluorescent protein published in 2006, derived from Clavularia sp.. It has low acid sensitivity.
   4267..4983    +  CDS            mVenus: mVenus is a basic (constitutively fluorescent) yellow fluorescent protein published in 2006, derived from Aequorea victoria. It is reported to be a rapidly-maturing monomer with moderate acid sensitivity.
   5638..5721    +  CDS            large T antigen (fragment): large T antigen from SV40 (simian virus 40)
   5744..5865    +  polyA_signal   SV40 poly(A) signal: SV40 polyadenylation signal
   5899..6327    -  rep_origin     f1 ori (sequence partly withheld): f1 bacteriophage origin of replication; arrow indicates direction of (+) strand synthesis
   6354..6458    +  promoter       AmpR promoter: bla
   6460..6817    +  promoter       SV40 promoter: SV40 enhancer and early promoter
   6852..7646    +  CDS            NeoR/KanR: aminoglycoside phosphotransferase from Tn5; aph(3')-II (or nptII); confers resistance to neomycin, kanamycin, and G418 (Geneticin®)
   7667..7819    +  CDS            ble (fragment): BLE_KLEPN - Experimental evidence at protein level: Swiss-Prot protein existence level 1. Binding protein with a strong affinity to the bleomycin family of antibiotics. Binds to CL990; an antimitotic-antibiotic compound. From Klebsiella pneumoniae.
   7878..7925    +  polyA_signal   HSV TK poly(A) signal: herpes simplex virus thymidine kinase polyadenylation signal (Cole and Stacy, 1985)
   8016..8032    -  polyA_signal   bGH poly(A) signal (fragment): bovine growth hormone polyadenylation signal
>Addgene plasmid #101299 | aCat TS WT (1-697 mTFP1-TSmod-Venus 698-907) | addgene full sequence | sequence record 246095 | Addgene NGS Result
TCAAAGGATCTTCTTGAGATCCTTTTTTTCTGCGCGTAATCTGCTGCTTGCAAACAAAAAAACCACCGCT
ACCAGCGGTGGTTTGTTTGCCGGATCAAGAGCTACCAACTCTTTTTCCGAAGGTAACTGGCTTCAGCAGA
GCGCAGATACCAAATACTGTTCTTCTAGTGTAGCCGTAGTTAGGCCACCACTTCAAGAACTCTGTAGCAC
CGCCTACATACCTCGCTCTGCTAATCCTGTTACCAGTGGCTGCTGCCAGTGGCGATAAGTCGTGTCTTAC
CGGGTTGGACTCAAGACGATAGTTACCGGATAAGGCGCAGCGGTCGGGCTGAACGGGGGGTTCGTGCACA
CAGCCCAGCTTGGAGCGAACGACCTACACCGAACTGAGATACCTACAGCGTGAGCTATGAGAAAGCGCCA
CGCTTCCCGAAGGGAGAAAGGCGGACAGGTATCCGGTAAGCGGCAGGGTCGGAACAGGAGAGCGCACGAG
GGAGCTTCCAGGGGGAAACGCCTGGTATCTTTATAGTCCTGTCGGGTTTCGCCACCTCTGACTTGAGCGT
CGATTTTTGTGATGCTCGTCAGGGGGGCGGAGCCTATGGAAAAACGCCAGCAACGCGGCCTTTTTACGGT
TCCTGGCCTTTTGCTGGCCTTTTGCTCACATGTTCTTTCCTGCGTTATCCCCTGATTCTGTGGATAACCG
TATTACCGCCATGCATTAGTTATTAATAGTAATCAATTACGGGGTCATTAGTTCATAGCCCATATATGGA
GTTCCGCGTTACATAACTTACGGTAAATGGCCCGCCTGGCTGACCGCCCAACGACCCCCGCCCATTGACG
TCAATAATGACGTATGTTCCCATAGTAACGCCAATAGGGACTTTCCATTGACGTCAATGGGTGGAGTATT
TACGGTAAACTGCCCACTTGGCAGTACATCAAGTGTATCATATGCCAAGTACGCCCCCTATTGACGTCAA
TGACGGTAAATGGCCCGCCTGGCATTATGCCCAGTACATGACCTTATGGGACTTTCCTACTTGGCAGTAC
ATCTACGTATTAGTCATCGCTATTACCATGGTGATGCGGTTTTGGCAGTACATCAATGGGCGTGGATAGC
GGTTTGACTCACGGGGATTTCCAAGTCTCCACCCCATTGACGTCAATGGGAGTTTGTTTTGGCACCAAAA
TCAACGGGACTTTCCAAAATGTCGTAACAACTCCGCCCCATTGACGCAAATGGGCGGTAGGCGTGTACGG
TGGGAGGTCTATATAAGCAGAGCTGGTTTAGTGAACCGTCAGATCCGCTAGCGCTACCGGACTCAGATCT
CGAGCGCCACCATGACTGCCGTCCACGCAGGCAACATAAACTTCAAATGGGACCCCAAAAGTCTGGAGAT
TAGGACTCTGGCTGTTGAAAGACTGTTGGAGCCTCTTGTTACACAGGTTACAACCCTGGTAAACACCAAT
AGTAAAGGGCCGTCTAATAAAAAGAGAGGCCGTTCTAAGAAGGCCCATGTTTTGGCTGCATCTGTTGAAC
AAGCAACTGAGAATTTCTTGGAAAAGGGGGATAAAATTGCAAAAGAGAGCCAGTTTCTCAAGGAGGAGCT
TGTGGTTGCTGTAGAAGATGTTCGAAAACAAGGAGATTTGATGAAGAGCGCTGCTGGGGAGTTTGCAGAT
GATCCATGCTCTTCTGTGAAGCGAGGCAACATGGTCCGGGCAGCTCGAGCTTTGCTCTCTGCCGTCACCC
GGCTGCTGATTCTGGCTGACATGGCAGATGTCTACAAATTACTTGTTCAGCTGAAAGTTGTGGAAGATGG
TATATTGAAACTGAGGAATGCTGGCAATGAACAAGACTTAGGGATACAGTACAAAGCTCTGAAACCAGAA
GTAGATAAGCTGAACATCATGGCAGCAAAAAGACAACAGGAACTAAAAGATGTGGGCAATCGTGATCAGA
TGGCTGCAGCTAGAGGAATCCTGCAGAAAAATGTTCCAATCCTCTATACTGCATCCCAGGCATGTCTACA
ACACCCTGATGTTGCAGCCTATAAGGCCAACCGGGACTTGATATACAAGCAGCTGCAGCAGGCCGTCACA
GGAATTTCTAATGCAGCCCAGGCTACTGCATCAGATGATGCTGCCCAGCACCAGGGTGGCAGTGGCGGAG
AGCTGGCATACGCTCTCAACAACTTTGATAAACAAATCATTGTGGACCCCTTGAGCTTCAGCGAGGAGCG
CTTTAGGCCGTCCCTGGAGGAGCGCCTGGAAAGCATTATTAGTGGGGCTGCCCTGATGGCTGACTCATCC
TGCACACGTGATGACCGTCGGGAGCGCATTGTGGCAGAGTGTAATGCTGTCCGCCAGGCTCTACAGGACC
TGCTCTCAGAATACATGGGCAACGCTGGACGTAAAGAAAGAAGTGATGCACTCAACTCTGCAATAGATAA
AATGACCAAGAAGACCAGGGACTTGCGTAGACAGCTTCGCAAAGCTGTCATGGACCACGTATCAGATTCT
TTCCTGGAGACCAATGTCCCTCTATTAGTACTGATTGAAGCTGCAAAGAATGGAAATGAGAAAGAAGTTA
AGGAATATGCCCAAGTTTTTCGTGAACATGCCAACAAACTGATTGAGGTTGCCAACCTGGCCTGTTCAAT
CTCCAACAATGAAGAAGGCGTGAAGCTTGTCCGAATGTCTGCAAGCCAGTTAGAAGCGCTGTGTCCTCAG
GTTATCAATGCTGCATTGGCGTTGGCAGCAAAGCCGCAGAGTAAACTGGCCCAAGAGAACATGGATCTTT
TTAAAGAGCAATGGGAAAAGCAAGTCCGTGTTCTCACAGATGCTGTTGATGACATTACTTCCATCGATGA
CTTCTTGGCTGTCTCAGAGAACCACATTTTAGAAGATGTGAACAAGTGTGTTATTGCTCTCCAAGAGAAA
GACGTGGATGGGCTGGATCGCACTGCCGGTGCCATCCGAGGCCGGGCAGCCCGAGTCATTCATGTAGTCA
CCTCAGAGATGGACAACTACGAGCCAGGAGTTTACACAGAGAAGGTTCTGGAAGCCACCAAGCTCCTCTC
CAACACAGTCATGCCGCGCTTCACTGAGCAGGTGGAAGCAGCTGTGGAAGCCCTCAGCTCGGACCCGGCC
CAGCCCATGGATGAGAATGAGTTCATCGACGCCTCCCGTCTGGTGTACGACGGCATCCGGGACATCCGGA
AAGCAGTGCTGATGATCAGGACCCCCGAGGAGTTGGACGACTCTGACTTCGAGACTGAAGACTTTGATGT
CAGAAGCAGGACCAGTGTCCAGACAGAAGATGACCAGCTGATAGCTGGCCAGAGCGCCCGGGCGATCATG
GCTCAGCTTCCTCAGGAGCAAAAAGCAAAGATTGCAGAACAGGTGGCCAGTTTCCAGGAAGAGAAGAGCA
AGCTCGAGATGGTGAGCAAGGGCGAGGAGACCACAATGGGCGTAATCAAGCCCGACATGAAGATCAAGCT
GAAGATGGAGGGCAACGTGAATGGCCACGCCTTCGTGATCGAGGGCGAGGGCGAGGGCAAGCCCTACGAC
GGCACCAACACCATCAACCTGGAGGTGAAGGAGGGAGCCCCCCTGCCCTTCTCCTACGACATTCTGACCA
CCGCGTTCGCCTACGGCAACAGGGCCTTCACCAAGTACCCCGACGACATCCCCAACTACTTCAAGCAGTC
CTTCCCCGAGGGCTACTCTTGGGAGCGCACCATGACCTTCGAGGACAAGGGCATCGTGAAGGTGAAGTCC
GACATCTCCATGGAGGAGGACTCCTTCATCTACGAGATACACCTCAAGGGCGAGAACTTCCCCCCCAACG
GCCCCGTGATGCAGAAGAAGACCACCGGCTGGGACGCCTCCACCGAGAGGATGTACGTGCGCGACGGCGT
GCTGAAGGGCGACGTCAAGCACAAGCTGCTGCTGGAGGGCGGCGGCCACCACCGCGTTGACTTCAAGACC
ATCTACAGGGCCAAGAAGGCGGTGAAGCTGCCCGACTATCACTTTGTGGACCACCGCATCGAGATCCTGA
ACCACGACAAGGACTACAACAAGGTGACCGTTTACGAGAGCGCCGTGGCCCGCAACTCCACCGACGGCAT
GGACGAGCTGTACAAGGGGCCAGGTGGTGCAGGGCCAGGTGGTGCAGGGCCAGGTGGTGCAGGGCCAGGT
GGTGCAGGGCCCGGTGGTGCAGGTCCAGGTGGTGCAGGTCCAGGTGGTGCAGGTCCAGGTGGTGCTATGG
TGAGCAAGGGCGAGGAGCTGTTCACCGGGGTGGTGCCCATCCTGGTCGAGCTGGACGGCGACGTAAACGG
CCACAAGTTCAGCGTGTCCGGCGAGGGCGAGGGCGATGCCACCTACGGCAAGCTGACCCTGAAGCTGATC
TGCACCACCGGCAAGCTGCCCGTGCCCTGGCCCACCCTCGTGACCACCCTGGGCTACGGCCTGCAGTGCT
TCGCCCGCTACCCCGACCACATGAAGCAGCACGACTTCTTCAAGTCCGCCATGCCCGAAGGCTACGTCCA
GGAGCGCACCATCTTCTTCAAGGACGACGGCAACTACAAGACCCGCGCCGAGGTGAAGTTCGAGGGCGAC
ACCCTGGTGAACCGCATCGAGCTGAAGGGCATCGACTTCAAGGAGGACGGCAACATCCTGGGGCACAAGC
TGGAGTACAACTACAACAGCCACAACGTCTATATCACCGCCGACAAGCAGAAGAACGGCATCAAGGCCAA
CTTCAAGATCCGCCACAACATCGAGGACGGCGGCGTGCAGCTCGCCGACCACTACCAGCAGAACACCCCC
ATCGGCGACGGCCCCGTGCTGCTGCCCGACAACCACTACCTGAGCTACCAGTCCAAACTGAGCAAAGACC
CCAACGAGAAGCGCGATCACATGGTCCTGCTGGAGTTCGTGACCGCCGCCGGGATCACTCTCGGCATGGA
CGAGCTGTACAAGGCGGCCGCGCTGGATGCTGAAGTGTCCAAGTGGGATGACAGTGGCAATGACATCATT
GTGCTGGCCAAGCAGATGTGCATGATCATGATGGAGATGACCGACTTCACCCGAGGCAAAGGTCCACTCA
AAAACACCTCTGACGTGATCAGTGCTGCCAAGAAAATTGCGGAGGCGGGATCCAGGATGGACAAGCTCGG
CCGGACCATCGCAGACCATTGCCCAGACTCGGCATGCAAGCAGGACCTGCTGGCCTACCTTCAGCGCATC
GCTCTCTACTGCCACCAGCTCAACATCTGCAGCAAAGTCAAGGCTGAAGTACAGAACCTTGGTGGAGAGC
TGGTCGTCTCTGGGGTGGACAGCGCCATGTCCCTGATCCAGGCGGCCAAGAACTTGATGAATGCTGTTGT
GCAGACAGTGAAGGCGTCCTACGTGGCTTCCACCAAATACCAGAAGTCACAGGGGATGGCTTCCTTGAAC
CTTCCTGCTGTGTCATGGAAGATGAAGGCCCCTGAGAAGAAGCCGTTGGTGAAGAGAGAGAAGCAGGATG
AGACGCAGACCAAGATTAAACGAGCTTCTCAGAAGAAACACGTGAACCCAGTGCAGGCCCTGAGCGAGTT
CAAAGCCATGGACAGCATCTGAGCGGCCGCGACTCTAGATCATAATCAGCCATACCACATTTGTAGAGGT
TTTACTTGCTTTAAAAAACCTCCCACACCTCCCCCTGAACCTGAAACATAAAATGAATGCAATTGTTGTT
GTTAACTTGTTTATTGCAGCTTATAATGGTTACAAATAAAGCAATAGCATCACAAATTTCACAAATAAAG
CATTTTTTTCACTGCATTCTAGTTGTGGTTTGTCCAAACTCATCAATGTATCTTAAGGCGTAAATTGTAA
GCGTTAATATTTTGTTAAAATTCGCGTTAAATTTTTGTTAAATCAGCTCATTTTTTAACCAATAGGCCGA
AATCGGCAAAATCCCTTATAAATCAAAAGAATAGACCGAGATAGGGT
[37 nt withheld, positions 5998-6034]
AAAGAACGTGGACTCCAACGTCAAAGG
[49 nt withheld, positions 6062-6110]
T
[91 nt withheld, positions 6112-6202]
G
[124 nt withheld, positions 6204-6327]
CAGGTGGCACTTTTCGGGGAAATGTGCGCGGAACCCCTATTTGTTTATTTTTCTAAATACATTCAAATAT
GTATCCGCTCATGAGACAATAACCCTGATAAATGCTTCAATAATATTGAAAAAGGAAGAGTCCTGAGGCG
GAAAGAACCAGCTGTGGAATGTGTGTCAGTTAGGGTGTGGAAAGTCCCCAGGCTCCCCAGCAGGCAGAAG
TATGCAAAGCATGCATCTCAATTAGTCAGCAACCAGGTGTGGAAAGTCCCCAGGCTCCCCAGCAGGCAGA
AGTATGCAAAGCATGCATCTCAATTAGTCAGCAACCATAGTCCCGCCCCTAACTCCGCCCATCCCGCCCC
TAACTCCGCCCAGTTCCGCCCATTCTCCGCCCCATGGCTGACTAATTTTTTTTATTTATGCAGAGGCCGA
GGCCGCCTCGGCCTCTGAGCTATTCCAGAAGTAGTGAGGAGGCTTTTTTGGAGGCCTAGGCTTTTGCAAA
GATCGATCAAGAGACAGGATGAGGATCGTTTCGCATGATTGAACAAGATGGATTGCACGCAGGTTCTCCG
GCCGCTTGGGTGGAGAGGCTATTCGGCTATGACTGGGCACAACAGACAATCGGCTGCTCTGATGCCGCCG
TGTTCCGGCTGTCAGCGCAGGGGCGCCCGGTTCTTTTTGTCAAGACCGACCTGTCCGGTGCCCTGAATGA
ACTGCAAGACGAGGCAGCGCGGCTATCGTGGCTGGCCACGACGGGCGTTCCTTGCGCAGCTGTGCTCGAC
GTTGTCACTGAAGCGGGAAGGGACTGGCTGCTATTGGGCGAAGTGCCGGGGCAGGATCTCCTGTCATCTC
ACCTTGCTCCTGCCGAGAAAGTATCCATCATGGCTGATGCAATGCGGCGGCTGCATACGCTTGATCCGGC
TACCTGCCCATTCGACCACCAAGCGAAACATCGCATCGAGCGAGCACGTACTCGGATGGAAGCCGGTCTT
GTCGATCAGGATGATCTGGACGAAGAGCATCAGGGGCTCGCGCCAGCCGAACTGTTCGCCAGGCTCAAGG
CGAGCATGCCCGACGGCGAGGATCTCGTCGTGACCCATGGCGATGCCTGCTTGCCGAATATCATGGTGGA
AAATGGCCGCTTTTCTGGATTCATCGACTGTGGCCGGCTGGGTGTGGCGGACCGCTATCAGGACATAGCG
TTGGCTACCCGTGATATTGCTGAAGAGCTTGGCGGCGAATGGGCTGACCGCTTCCTCGTGCTTTACGGTA
TCGCCGCTCCCGATTCGCAGCGCATCGCCTTCTATCGCCTTCTTGACGAGTTCTTCTGAGCGGGACTCTG
GGGTTCGAAATGACCGACCAAGCGACGCCCAACCTGCCATCACGAGATTTCGATTCCACCGCCGCCTTCT
ATGAAAGGTTGGGCTTCGGAATCGTTTTCCGGGACGCCGGCTGGATGATCCTCCAGCGCGGGGATCTCAT
GCTGGAGTTCTTCGCCCACCCTAGGGGGAGGCTAACTGAAACACGGAAGGAGACAATACCGGAAGGAACC
CGCGCTATGACGGCAATAAAAAGACAGAATAAAACGCACGGTGTTGGGTCGTTTGTTCATAAACGCGGGG
TTCGGTCCCAGGGCTGGCACTCTGTCGATACCCCACCGAGACCCCATTGGGGCCAATACGCCCGCGTTTC
TTCCTTTTCCCCACCCCACCCCCCAAGTTCGGGTGAAGGCCCAGGGCTCGCAGCCAACGTCGGGGCGGCA
GGCCCTGCCATAGCCTCAGGTTACTCATATATACTTTAGATTGATTTAAAACTTCATTTTTAATTTAAAA
GGATCTAGGTGAAGATCCTTTTTGATAATCTCATGACCAAAATCCCTTAACGTGAGTTTTCGTTCCACTG
AGCGTCAGACCCCGTAGAAAAGA
